>Addgene plasmid #81473 | pDONR223_SLC2A3_p.F88S | addgene full sequence | sequence record 167272 | Addgene NGS result
CTTTCCTGCGTTATCCCCTGATTCTGTGGATAACCGTATTACCGCCTTTGAGTGAGCTGATACCGCTCGC
CGCAGCCGAACGACCGAGCGCAGCGAGTCAGTGAGCGAGGAAGCGGAAGAGCGCCCAATACGCAAACCGC
CTCTCCCCGCGCGTTGGCCGATTCATTAATGCAGCTGGCACGACAGGTTTCCCGACTGGAAAGCGGGCAG
TGAGCGCAACGCAATTAATACGCGTACCGCTAGCCAGGAAGAGTTTGTAGAAACGCAAAAAGGCCATCCG
TCAGGATGGCCTTCTGCTTAGTTTGATGCCTGGCAGTTTATGGCGGGCGTCCTGCCCGCCACCCTCCGGG
CCGTTGCTTCACAACGTTCAAATCCGCTCCCGGCGGATTTGTCCTACTCAGGAGAGCGTTCACCGACAAA
CAACAGATAAAACGAAAGGCCCAGTCTTCCGACTGAGCCTTTCGTTTTATTTGATGCCTGGCAGTTCCCT
ACTCTCGCGTTAACGCTAGCATGGATGTTTTCCCAGTCACGACGTTGTAAAACGACGGCCAGTCTTAAGC
TCGGGCCCCAAATAATGATTTTATTTTGACTGATAGTGACCTGTTCGTTGCAACAAATTGATGAGCAATG
CTTTTTTATAATGCCAACTTTGTACAAAAAAGTTGGCACCATGGGGACACAGAAGGTCACCCCAGCTCTG
ATATTTGCCATCACAGTTGCTACAATCGGCTCTTTCCAATTTGGCTACAACACTGGGGTCATCAATGCTC
CTGAGAAGATCATAAAGGAATTTATCAATAAAACTTTGACGGACAAGGGAAATGCCCCACCCTCTGAGGT
GCTGCTCACGTCTCTCTGGTCCTTGTCTGTGGCCATATTTTCCGTCGGGGGTATGATCGGCTCCTTTTCC
GTCGGACTCTTCGTCAACCGCTCTGGCAGGCGCAATTCAATGCTGATTGTCAACCTGTTGGCTGTCACTG
GTGGCTGCTTTATGGGACTGTGTAAAGTAGCTAAGTCGGTTGAAATGCTGATCCTGGGTCGCTTGGTTAT
TGGCCTCTTCTGCGGACTCTGCACAGGTTTTGTGCCCATGTACATTGGAGAGATCTCGCCTACTGCCCTG
CGGGGTGCCTTTGGCACTCTCAACCAGCTGGGCATCGTTGTTGGAATTCTGGTGGCCCAGATCTTTGGTC
TGGAATTCATCCTTGGGTCTGAAGAGCTATGGCCGCTGCTACTGGGTTTTACCATCCTTCCTGCTATCCT
ACAAAGTGCAGCCCTTCCATTTTGCCCTGAAAGTCCCAGATTTTTGCTCATTAACAGAAAAGAAGAGGAG
AATGCTAAGCAGATCCTCCAGCGGTTGTGGGGCACCCAGGATGTATCCCAAGACATCCAGGAGATGAAAG
ATGAGAGTGCAAGGATGTCACAAGAAAAGCAAGTCACCGTGCTAGAGCTCTTTAGAGTGTCCAGCTACCG
ACAGCCCATCATCATTTCCATTGTGCTCCAGCTCTCTCAGCAGCTCTCTGGGATCAATGCTGTGTTCTAT
TACTCAACAGGAATCTTCAAGGATGCAGGTGTTCAAGAGCCCATCTATGCCACCATCGGCGCGGGTGTGG
TTAATACTATCTTCACTGTAGTTTCTCTATTTCTGGTGGAAAGGGCAGGAAGAAGGACTCTGCATATGAT
AGGCCTTGGAGGGATGGCTTTTTGTTCCACGCTCATGACTGTTTCTTTGTTATTAAAGGATAACTATAAT
GGGATGAGCTTTGTCTGTATTGGGGCTATCTTGGTCTTTGTAGCCTTCTTTGAAATTGGACCAGGCCCCA
TTCCCTGGTTTATTGTGGCCGAACTCTTCAGCCAGGGCCCCCGCCCAGCTGCGATGGCAGTGGCCGGCTG
CTCCAACTGGACCTCCAACTTCCTAGTCGGATTGCTCTTCCCCTCCGCTGCTCACTATTTAGGAGCCTAC
GTTTTTATTATCTTCACCGGCTTCCTCATTACCTTCTTGGCTTTTACCTTCTTCAAAGTCCCTGAGACCC
GTGGCAGGACTTTTGAGGATATCACACGGGCCTTTGAAGGGCAGGCACACGGTGCAGATAGATCTGGAAA
GGACGGCGTCATGGAGATGAACAGCATCGAGCCTGCTAAGGAGACCACCACCAATGTCTACCCAACTTTC
TTGTACAAAGTTGGCATTATAAGAAAGCATTGCTTATCAATTTGTTGCAACGAACAGGTCACTATCAGTC
AAAATAAAATCATTATTTGCCATCCAGCTGATATCCCCTATAGTGAGTCGTATTACATGGTCATAGCTGT
TTCCTGGCAGCTCTGGCCCGTGTCTCAAAATCTCTGATGTTACATTGCACAAGATAAAAATATATCATCA
TGCCTCCTCTAGACCAGCCAGGACAGAAATGCCTCGACTTCGCTGCTACCCAAGGTTGCCGGGTGACGCA
CACCGTGGAAACGGATGAAGGCACGAACCCAGTGGACATAAGCCTGTTCGGTTCGTAAGCTGTAATGCAA
GTAGCGTATGCGCTCACGCAACTGGTCCAGAACCTTGACCGAACGCAGCGGTGGTAACGGCGCAGTGGCG
GTTTTCATGGCTTGTTATGACTGTTTTTTTGGGGTACAGTCTATGCCTCGGGCATCCAAGCAGCAAGCGC
GTTACGCCGTGGGTCGATGTTTGATGTTATGGAGCAGCAACGATGTTACGCAGCAGGGCAGTCGCCCTAA
AACAAAGTTAAACATTATGAGGGAAGCGGTGATCGCCGAAGTATCGACTCAACTATCAGAGGTAGTTGGC
GTCATCGAGCGCCATCTCGAACCGACGTTGCTGGCCGTACATTTGTACGGCTCCGCAGTGGATGGCGGCC
TGAAGCCACACAGTGATATTGATTTGCTGGTTACGGTGACCGTAAGGCTTGATGAAACAACGCGGCGAGC
TTTGATCAACGACCTTTTGGAAACTTCGGCTTCCCCTGGAGAGAGCGAGATTCTCCGCGCTGTAGAAGTC
ACCATTGTTGTGCACGACGACATCATTCCGTGGCGTTATCCAGCTAAGCGCGAACTGCAATTTGGAGAAT
GGCAGCGCAATGACATTCTTGCAGGTATCTTCGAGCCAGCCACGATCGACATTGATCTGGCTATCTTGCT
GACAAAAGCAAGAGAACATAGCGTTGCCTTGGTAGGTCCAGCGGCGGAGGAACTCTTTGATCCGGTTCCT
GAACAGGATCTATTTGAGGCGCTAAATGAAACCTTAACGCTATGGAACTCGCCGCCCGACTGGGCTGGCG
ATGAGCGAAATGTAGTGCTTACGTTGTCCCGCATTTGGTACAGCGCAGTAACCGGCAAAATCGCGCCGAA
GGATGTCGCTGCCGACTGGGCAATGGAGCGCCTGCCGGCCCAGTATCAGCCCGTCATACTTGAAGCTAGA
CAGGCTTATCTTGGACAAGAAGAAGATCGCTTGGCCTCGCGCGCAGATCAGTTGGAAGAATTTGTCCACT
ACGTGAAAGGCGAGATCACCAAGGTAGTCGGCAAATAACCCTCGAGCCACCCATGACCAAAATCCCTTAA
CGTGAGTTACGCGTCGTTCCACTGAGCGTCAGACCCCGTAGAAAAGATCAAAGGATCTTCTTGAGATCCT
TTTTTTCTGCGCGTAATCTGCTGCTTGCAAACAAAAAAACCACCGCTACCAGCGGTGGTTTGTTTGCCGG
ATCAAGAGCTACCAACTCTTTTTCCGAAGGTAACTGGCTTCAGCAGAGCGCAGATACCAAATACTGTTCT
TCTAGTGTAGCCGTAGTTAGGCCACCACTTCAAGAACTCTGTAGCACCGCCTACATACCTCGCTCTGCTA
ATCCTGTTACCAGTGGCTGCTGCCAGTGGCGATAAGTCGTGTCTTACCGGGTTGGACTCAAGACGATAGT
TACCGGATAAGGCGCAGCGGTCGGGCTGAACGGGGGGTTCGTGCACACAGCCCAGCTTGGAGCGAACGAC
CTACACCGAACTGAGATACCTACAGCGTGAGCTATGAGAAAGCGCCACGCTTCCCGAAGGGAGAAAGGCG
GACAGGTATCCGGTAAGCGGCAGGGTCGGAACAGGAGAGCGCACGAGGGAGCTTCCAGGGGGAAACGCCT
GGTATCTTTATAGTCCTGTCGGGTTTCGCCACCTCTGACTTGAGCGTCGATTTTTGTGATGCTCGTCAGG
GGGGCGGAGCCTATGGAAAAACGCCAGCAACGCGGCCTTTTTACGGTTCCTGGCCTTTTGCTGGCCTTTT
GCTCACATGTT
Features (pLannotate 1.2.2; 12 found; start..end, strand, type, name):
    121..213     +  CDS            lacI (fragment): lac repressor; lacI; The lac repressor binds to the lac operator to inhibit transcription in E. coli. This inhibition can be relieved by adding lactose or isopropyl-β-D-thiogalactopyranoside (IPTG).
    268..295     -  terminator     rrnB T2 terminator: transcription terminator T2 from the E. coli rrnB gene
    427..470     +  terminator     rrnB T1 terminator: Escherichia coli rrnB; transcription terminator T1 from the E. coli rrnB gene
    517..553     -  CDS            lacZα (fragment): LacZα fragment of β-galactosidase; lacZ fragment
    570..665     +  protein_bind   attL3: mutant version of attL; recombination site for the Gateway® LR reaction LR Clonase™
    671..2158    +  CDS            SLC2A3: GTR3_HUMAN - Also known as GLUT3 From Homo sapiens (Human).
   2160..2259    -  protein_bind   attL2: mutant version of attL; recombination site for the Gateway® LR reaction LR Clonase™
   2277..2295    -  promoter       T7 promoter: promoter for bacteriophage T7 RNA polymerase
   2485..2508    +  promoter       Pc promoter (fragment): intI1 (promoter lies within the coding sequence); class 1 integron promoter
   2684..2740    +  CDS            GmR (fragment): gentamycin acetyltransferase; aacC1; confers resistance to gentamycin
   2747..3538    +  CDS            SmR: aminoglycoside adenylyltransferase (Murphy, 1985); aadA; confers resistance to spectinomycin and streptomycin
   3631..4219    +  rep_origin     ori: high-copy-number ColE1/pMB1/pBR322/pUC origin of replication
