[The description below was written by a language model from this plasmid's Addgene catalogue record and pLannotate feature annotations shown in this document.]
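Description:
pDONR223_SLC2A3_p.F88S is a Gateway entry clone built on the Invitrogen pDONR223 backbone. It carries the human SLC2A3 open reading frame, which encodes the facilitative glucose transporter GLUT3, with the point mutation F88S. The plasmid is about 4.3 kb by the sequenced record and is propagated in E. coli from a high-copy ColE1/pUC-type origin. Selection is with spectinomycin, conferred by the aadA aminoglycoside adenylyltransferase gene (SmR). Short annotated fragments of a class 1 integron Pc promoter and of a gentamicin resistance gene lie just upstream of SmR and appear to be remnants of the resistance cassette's origin. The small lacI and lacZα fragments are likewise partial backbone matches rather than functional genes.

The SLC2A3 coding sequence sits between two attL recombination sites, annotated by the software as attL3 and attL2, which allow the insert to be moved into attR-containing destination vectors in an LR Clonase reaction. No promoter drives the insert in this plasmid, so expression depends on the destination vector chosen. rrnB T1 and T2 terminators upstream of the cassette insulate it from read-through transcription, and a T7 promoter lies just outside the downstream attL site, oriented toward the insert on the antisense strand. The depositors describe the clone as "open", meaning no stop codon immediately follows the insert, so it can be fused in frame to C-terminal tags supplied by a destination vector. The construct belongs to the Target Accelerator Plasmid Collection, a set of wild-type and mutant alleles assembled for systematic functional testing of rare cancer-associated variants.
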