Addgene plasmid #81473: pDONR223_SLC2A3_p.F88S
Purpose: Gateway Donor vector containing SLC2A3 , part of the Target Accelerator Plasmid Collection.
Depositing lab: Jesse Boehm & William Hahn & David Root. Depositing organization: Broad Institute. Publication: Systematic Functional Interrogation of Rare Cancer Variants Identifies Oncogenic Alleles. Kim E, Ilic N, Shrestha Y, Zou L, Kamburov A, Zhu C, Yang X, Lubonja R, Tran N, Nguyen C, Lawrence MS, Piccioni F, Bagul M, Doench JG, Chouinard CR, Wu X, Hogstrom L, Natoli T, Tamayo P, Horn H, Corsello SM, Lage K, Root DE, Subramanian A, Golub TR, Getz G, Boehm JS, Hahn WC. Cancer Discov. 2016 Jul;6(7):714-26. doi: 10.1158/2159-8290.CD-16-0160. Epub 2016 May 4. PubMed 27147599.
Backbone
  Vector backbone: pDONR223
  Backbone manufacturer: Invitrogen
  Backbone size w/o insert (bp): 2790
  Vector type: Gateway Entry vector
Growth in bacteria
  Bacterial resistance: Spectinomycin, 50 μg/mL
  Growth temperature: 37°C
  Growth strain: DH5alpha
  Copy number: High Copy
Gene/Insert
  Gene/Insert name: SLC2A3 (alt name: NM_006931.2)
  Species: H. sapiens (human)
  Mutation: F88S
  Entrez Gene: SLC2A3 (a.k.a. GLUT3)
  Promoter: None
  Cloning method: Gateway Cloning
  Sequencing primers: 5′ M13pUC-fwd; 3′ M13-Rev
Terms and licenses: Academic/Nonprofit Terms; Industry Terms: Not Available to Industry
Depositor comments: Open state: NO stop codon immediately follows insert
How to cite: pDONR223_SLC2A3_p.F88S was a gift from Jesse Boehm & William Hahn & David Root (Addgene plasmid # 81473 ; http://n2t.net/addgene:81473 ; RRID:Addgene_81473)
