>Addgene plasmid #81473 | pDONR223_SLC2A3_p.F88S | depositor partial sequence | sequence record 156418 | insert sequence
ATGGGGACACAGAAGGTCACCCCAGCTCTGATATTTGCCATCACAGTTGCTACAATCGGCTCTTTCCAAT
TTGGCTACAACACTGGGGTCATCAATGCTCCTGAGAAGATCATAAAGGAATTTATCAATAAAACTTTGAC
GGACAAGGGAAATGCCCCACCCTCTGAGGTGCTGCTCACGTCTCTCTGGTCCTTGTCTGTGGCCATATTT
TCCGTCGGGGGTATGATCGGCTCCTTTTCCGTCGGACTCTTCGTCAACCGCTCTGGCAGGCGCAATTCAA
TGCTGATTGTCAACCTGTTGGCTGTCACTGGTGGCTGCTTTATGGGACTGTGTAAAGTAGCTAAGTCGGT
TGAAATGCTGATCCTGGGTCGCTTGGTTATTGGCCTCTTCTGCGGACTCTGCACAGGTTTTGTGCCCATG
TACATTGGAGAGATCTCGCCTACTGCCCTGCGGGGTGCCTTTGGCACTCTCAACCAGCTGGGCATCGTTG
TTGGAATTCTGGTGGCCCAGATCTTTGGTCTGGAATTCATCCTTGGGTCTGAAGAGCTATGGCCGCTGCT
ACTGGGTTTTACCATCCTTCCTGCTATCCTACAAAGTGCAGCCCTTCCATTTTGCCCTGAAAGTCCCAGA
TTTTTGCTCATTAACAGAAAAGAAGAGGAGAATGCTAAGCAGATCCTCCAGCGGTTGTGGGGCACCCAGG
ATGTATCCCAAGACATCCAGGAGATGAAAGATGAGAGTGCAAGGATGTCACAAGAAAAGCAAGTCACCGT
GCTAGAGCTCTTTAGAGTGTCCAGCTACCGACAGCCCATCATCATTTCCATTGTGCTCCAGCTCTCTCAG
CAGCTCTCTGGGATCAATGCTGTGTTCTATTACTCAACAGGAATCTTCAAGGATGCAGGTGTTCAAGAGC
CCATCTATGCCACCATCGGCGCGGGTGTGGTTAATACTATCTTCACTGTAGTTTCTCTATTTCTGGTGGA
AAGGGCAGGAAGAAGGACTCTGCATATGATAGGCCTTGGAGGGATGGCTTTTTGTTCCACGCTCATGACT
GTTTCTTTGTTATTAAAGGATAACTATAATGGGATGAGCTTTGTCTGTATTGGGGCTATCTTGGTCTTTG
TAGCCTTCTTTGAAATTGGACCAGGCCCCATTCCCTGGTTTATTGTGGCCGAACTCTTCAGCCAGGGCCC
CCGCCCAGCTGCGATGGCAGTGGCCGGCTGCTCCAACTGGACCTCCAACTTCCTAGTCGGATTGCTCTTC
CCCTCCGCTGCTCACTATTTAGGAGCCTACGTTTTTATTATCTTCACCGGCTTCCTCATTACCTTCTTGG
CTTTTACCTTCTTCAAAGTCCCTGAGACCCGTGGCAGGACTTTTGAGGATATCACACGGGCCTTTGAAGG
GCAGGCACACGGTGCAGATAGATCTGGAAAGGACGGCGTCATGGAGATGAACAGCATCGAGCCTGCTAAG
GAGACCACCACCAATGTC
