>Addgene plasmid #81473 | pDONR223_SLC2A3_p.F88S | addgene partial sequence | sequence record 156419 | M13-F20 5'-TGTAAAACGACGGCCAGT-3'
TTCGTTGCAACAAATTGATGAGCAATGCTTTTTTATAATGCCAACTTTGTACAAAAAAGTTGGCACCATG
GGGACACAGAAGGTCACCCCAGCTCTGATATTTGCCATCACAGTTGCTACAATCGGCTCTTTCCAATTTG
GCTACAACACTGGGGTCATCAATGCTCCTGAGAAGATCATAAAGGAATTTATCAATAAAACTTTGACGGA
CAAGGGAAATGCCCCACCCTCTGAGGTGCTGCTCACGTCTCTCTGGTCCTTGTCTGTGGCCATATTTTCC
GTCGGGGGTATGATCGGCTCCTTTTCCGTCGGACTCTTCGTCAACCGCTCTGGCAGGCGCAATTCAATGC
TGATTGTCAACCTGTTGGCTGTCACTGGTGGCTGCTTTATGGGACTGTGTAAAGTAGCTAAGTCGGTTGA
AATGCTGATCCTGGGTCGCTTGGTTATTGGCCTCTTCTGCGGACTCTGCACAGGTTTTGTGCCCATGTAC
ATTGGAGAGATCTCGCCTACTGCCCTGCGGGGTGCCTTTGGCACTCTCAACCAGCTGGGCATCGTTGTTG
GAATTCTGGTGGCCCAGATCTTTGGTCTGGAATTCATCCTTGGGTCTGAAGAGCTATGGCCGCTGCTACT
GGGTTTTACCATCCTTCCTGCTATCCTACAAAGTGCAGCCCTTCCATTTTGCCCTGAAAGTCCCAGATTT
TTGCTCATTAACAGAAAAGAAGAGGAGAATGCTAAGCAGATCCTCCAGCGGTTGTGGGGCACCCAGGATG
TATCCCAAGACATCCAGGAGATGAAAGATGAGAGTGCAAGGATGTCACAAGAAAAGCAAGTCACCGTGCT
AGAGCTCTTTAGAGTGTCCAGCTACCGACAGCCCATCATCATTTCCATTGTGCTCCAGCTCTCTCAGCAG
CTCTCTGGA
